Addgene plasmid #20562: pWZL Neo Myr Flag PCTK3
Depositing lab: William Hahn & Jean Zhao. Depositing organization: Dana-Farber Cancer Institute. Publication: Integrative Genomic Approaches Identify IKBKE as a Breast Cancer Oncogene (Kinase Library Clones). Boehm JS, Zhao JJ, Yao J, Kim SY, Firestein R, Dunn IF, Sjostrom SK, Garraway LA, Weremowicz S, Richardson AL, Greulich H, Stewart CJ, Mulvey LA, Shen RR, Ambrogio L, Hirozane-Kishikawa T, Hill DE, Vidal M, Meyerson M, Grenier JK, Hinkle G, Root DE, Roberts TM, Lander ES, Polyak K, Hahn WC. Cell. 2007 Jun 15. 129(6):1065-1079. 10.1016/j.cell.2007.03.052 PubMed 17574021.
Backbone
  Vector backbone: pWZL-Neo-Myr-Flag-DEST
  Backbone manufacturer: William Hahn Lab (available at Addgene, #15300)
  Vector type: Mammalian Expression, Retroviral
  Selectable markers: Neomycin (select with G418)
Growth in bacteria
  Bacterial resistance: Ampicillin, 100 μg/mL
  Growth temperature: 37°C
  Growth strain: Stbl3
  Growth instructions: Stbl3 cells to prevent recombination.
  Copy number: Unknown
Gene/Insert
  Gene/Insert name: PCTK3 (alt name: PCTAIRE protein kinase 3)
  Species: H. sapiens (human)
  GenBank ID: NM_002596
  Entrez Gene: CDK18 (a.k.a. PCTK3, PCTAIRE, PCTAIRE3)
  Tag / fusion protein: Myr (N terminal on backbone); Flag (N terminal on backbone)
  Cloning method: Gateway Cloning
  Sequencing primers: 5′ pWZL-Fwd (GAA CCT CCT CGT TCG ACC); 3′ pWZL-Rev (TTC CGG GCC CTC ACA TTG)
Resource information
  A portion of this plasmid was derived from a plasmid made by: 1-H6
Terms and licenses: Academic/Nonprofit Terms; Industry Terms: Not Available to Industry
Depositor comments: ORFs were cloned into Gateway compatible pEntry vectors. An LR recombination reaction was performed to move the ORF to pWZL-Neo-Myr-Flag DEST such that the ORF would have 5' myristoylation and flag tags. This plasmid is part of a kinase library, and the gene has been verified, but has not been fully sequenced for minor mutations. Please see the following link for plasmids from this article that are not part of the kinase library http://www.addgene.org/pubmed/17574021
How to cite: pWZL Neo Myr Flag PCTK3 was a gift from William Hahn & Jean Zhao (Addgene plasmid # 20562 ; http://n2t.net/addgene:20562 ; RRID:Addgene_20562)
