[The description below was written by a language model from this plasmid's Addgene catalogue record.]
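Description:
pWZL Neo Myr Flag PCTK3 is a retroviral mammalian expression plasmid built on the Gateway-compatible destination vector pWZL-Neo-Myr-Flag-DEST. It is propagated in bacteria under ampicillin selection, and the record specifies a recombination-deficient strain (Stbl3) to guard against rearrangement, a common precaution for retroviral vectors with repeated sequences. Its copy number is listed as unknown. In mammalian cells, a neomycin resistance marker allows transduced or transfected populations to be selected with G418. No feature table is provided, so the promoter driving the insert, the origin of replication and the arrangement of the viral elements are not stated in the record.

The payload is the human open reading frame for PCTK3 (PCTAIRE protein kinase 3, now designated CDK18). It was moved from a Gateway entry clone into the destination vector by an LR recombination reaction, which places the ORF in frame behind two N-terminal elements supplied by the backbone: a myristoylation signal and a Flag epitope. A myristoylation signal directs lipid modification and membrane targeting of the fusion protein, a strategy often used to promote activation of kinases, while the Flag tag allows detection or immunoprecipitation with standard antibodies.

The construct is one member of a library of myristoylated, Flag-tagged human kinase clones, created for a study that used integrative genomic approaches to identify kinase oncogenes in breast cancer. It suits stable retroviral delivery and overexpression of membrane-targeted PCTK3 in gain-of-function experiments. The depositors note that the gene's identity has been verified but the insert has not been fully sequenced for minor mutations.
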