>Addgene plasmid #20562 | pWZL Neo Myr Flag PCTK3 | addgene partial sequence | sequence record 26387 | 20562 with pWZL-Fwd
CTCCTTCTCTAGGCGCCGGCCGGATCCAGAATTCGCCACCATGGGGTCTTCAAAATCTAAACCAAAGGAC
CCCAGCCAGCGCCGGCGCAGGATCCGAGGTTACCTTGACTACAAAGACGATGACGACAAGCAATTGACAA
GTTTGTACAAAAAAGTTGGCATGAACAAGATGAAGAACTTTAAGCGCCGTTTCTCCCTGTCAGTGCCCCG
CACTGAGACCATTGAAGAATCCTTGGCTGAATTCACGGAGCAATTCAACCAGCTCCACAACCGGCGGAAT
GAGAACTTGCAGCTCGGTCCTCTTGGCAGAGACCCCCCGCAGGAGTGCAGCACCTTCTCCCCAACAGACA
GCGGGGAGGAGCCGGGGCAGCTCTCCCCTGGCGTGCAGTTCCAGCGGCGGCAGAACCAGCGCCGCTTCTC
CATGGAGGACGTCAGCAAGAGGCTCTCTCTGCCCATGGATATCCGCCTGCCCCAGGAATTCCTACAGAAG
CTACAGATGGAGAGCCCAGATCTGCCCAAGCCGCTCAGCCGCATGTCCCGCCGGGCCTCCCTGTCAGACA
TTGGCTTTGGGAAACTGGAAACATACGTGAAACTGGACAAACTGGGAGAGGGCACCTATGCCACAGTCTT
CAAAGGGCGCAGCAAACTGATGGAGAACCTTGTGGCCCTGAAAGAGATCCGGCTGGAGCACGAGNAGGGA
GCGCCCTGCACTGCCATCCGA
